Addgene plasmid #59623: pSicoR-TTF2i2
Purpose: Expression of shRNA against human TTF2
Depositing lab: Miguel Ramalho-Santos. Depositing organization: University of California, San Francisco (UCSF). Publication: Systematic Identification of Barriers to Human iPSC Generation. Qin H, Diaz A, Blouin L, Lebbink RJ, Patena W, Tanbun P, LeProust EM, McManus MT, Song JS, Ramalho-Santos M. Cell. 2014 Jul 17;158(2):449-61. doi: 10.1016/j.cell.2014.05.040. PubMed 25036638.
Backbone
  Vector backbone: pSicoR
  Vector type: Mammalian Expression, RNAi
Growth in bacteria
  Bacterial resistance: Ampicillin, 100 μg/mL
  Growth temperature: 37°C
  Growth strain: Stbl3
  Copy number: High Copy
Gene/Insert
  Gene/Insert name: TTF2
  gRNA/shRNA sequence: TTF2
  Species: H. sapiens (human)
  Entrez Gene: TTF2 (a.k.a. F2, HuF2, ZGRF6)
  Promoter: U6
  Cloning method: Restriction Enzyme; 5′ cloning site HpaI (destroyed during cloning); 3′ cloning site XhoI (not destroyed)
  Sequencing primers: 5′ mU6-F
Terms and licenses: Academic/Nonprofit Terms; Industry Terms: Not Available to Industry
How to cite: pSicoR-TTF2i2 was a gift from Miguel Ramalho-Santos (Addgene plasmid # 59623 ; http://n2t.net/addgene:59623 ; RRID:Addgene_59623)
