[The description below was written by a language model from this plasmid's Addgene catalogue record.]
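Description:
pSicoR-TTF2i2 is an RNA interference plasmid built on the pSicoR backbone and catalogued as a mammalian expression/RNAi vector. It carries a short hairpin RNA directed against human TTF2 (transcription termination factor 2, also known as F2, HuF2 or ZGRF6). The hairpin is placed under a U6 promoter, an RNA polymerase III promoter commonly used for shRNAs because it gives strong expression of small transcripts with defined start and termination points. The listed sequencing primer suggests this is the mouse U6 version. The hairpin was inserted by restriction cloning between an HpaI site, which was destroyed in the process, and an XhoI site that remains intact. The "i2" in the name suggests it is one of several independent hairpins against the same gene, although the record does not say so explicitly, and the actual target sequence is not given.

In bacteria the plasmid is maintained at high copy number under ampicillin selection. The recommended host is a recombination-deficient strain, as is usual for plasmids with repeated elements. pSicoR is generally known as a lentiviral backbone in which the shRNA cassette can be removed by Cre recombinase, but no feature table accompanies this entry. The presence and arrangement of long terminal repeats, loxP sites, packaging elements or any reporter or mammalian selection marker therefore cannot be confirmed from the record. The stated purpose is knockdown of TTF2 in human cells. The associated study was a systematic search for barriers to human induced pluripotent stem cell generation, which indicates use in testing how loss of TTF2 affects reprogramming.
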