>Addgene plasmid #59623 | pSicoR-TTF2i2 | depositor partial sequence | sequence record 93300 | pSicoR-TTF2i2 sequence 63 bps
TGATTCCTGTTTCCCATTGCTTATTTCTAGAGAATAAGCAATGGGAAACAGGAATCTTTTTTC
