>Addgene plasmid #59623 | pSicoR-TTF2i2 | addgene partial sequence | sequence record 96887 | WPRE-R 5'-CATAGCGTAAAAGGAGCAACA-3'
ATTTTGTAATCCAGAGGTTGATTATCGATAAGCTTGATATCGAATTGTACCTAGTGGAACCGGAACCCTT
AAACATGTATAACTTCGTATAATGTATGCTATACGAAGTTATTAGGTCCCTCGACGAATTCCTACTTGTA
CAGCTCGTCCATGCCGAGAGTGATCCCGGCGGCGGTCACGAACTCCAGCAGGACCATGTGATCGCGCTTC
TCGTTGGGGTCTTTGCTCAGGGCGGACTGGGTGCTCAGGTAGTGGTTGTCGGGCAGCAGCACGGGGCCGT
CGCCGATGGGGGTGTTCTGCTGGTAGTGGTCGGCGAGCTGCACGCTGCCGTCCTCGATGTTGTGGCGGAT
CTTGAAGTTCACCTTGATGCCGTTCTTCTGCTTGTCGGCCATGATATAGACGTTGTGGCTGTTGTAGTTG
TACTCCAGCTTGTGCCCCAGGATGTTGCCG
