>Addgene plasmid #59623 | pSicoR-TTF2i2 | addgene partial sequence | sequence record 97370 | pLLU-5 5'-cacagacttgtgggagaagc-3'
GCATATAATATTTCCTAGTAACTATAGAGGCTTAATGTGCGATAAAAGACAGATAATCTGTTCTTTTTAA
TACTAGCTACATTTTACATGATAGGCTTGGATTTCTATAACTTCGTATAGCATACATTATACGAAGTTAT
AAACAGCACAAAAGGAAACTCACCCTAACTGTAAAGTAATTGTGTGTTTTGAGACTATAAATATCCCTTG
GAGAAAAGCCTTGTTTGATTCCTGTTTCCCATTGCTTATTTCTAGAGAATAAGCAATGGGAAACAGGAAT
CTTTTTTCTCGAGTACTAGGATCCATTAGGCGGCCGCGTGGATAACCGTATTACCGCCATGCATTAGTTA
TTAATAGTAATCAATTACGGGGTCATTAGTTCATAGCCCATATATGGAGTTCCGCGTTACATAACTTACG
GTAAATGGCCCGCCTGGCTGACCGCCCAACGACCCCCGCCCATTGACGTC
